>Addgene plasmid #62958 | VAMP7 HA-delta pMEP4 | depositor partial sequence | sequence record 103968 | insert sequence including sites
GGTACCGCCACCATGGCGATTCTTTTTGCTGTTGTTGCCAGGGGGACCACTATCCTTGCCAAACATGCTT
GGTGTGGAGGAAACTTCCTGGAGGTGACAGAGCAGATTCTGGCTAAGATACCTTCTGAAAATAACAAACT
AACGTACTCACATGGCAATTATTTGTTTCATTACATCTGCCAAGACAGGATTGTATATCTTTGTATCACT
GATGATGATTTTGAACGTTCCCGAGCCTTTAATTTTCTGAATGAGATAAAGAAGAGGTTCCAGACTACTT
ACGGTTCAAGAGCACAGACAGCACTTCCATATGCCATGAATAGCGAGTTCTCAAGTGTCTTAGCTGCACA
GCTGAAGCATCACTCTGAGAATAAGGGCCTAGACAAAGTGATGGAGACTCAAGCCCAAGTGGATGAACTG
AAAGGAATCATGGTCAGAAACATAGATCTGGTAGCTCAGCGAGGAGAAAGATTGGAATTATTGATTGACA
AAACAGAAAATCTTGTGGATTCTTCTGTCACCTTCAAAACTACCAGCAGAAATCTTGCTCGAGCCATGTG
TATGAAGAACCTCAAGCTCACTATTATCATCATCATCGTATCAATTGTGTTCATCTATATCATTGTTTCA
CCTCTCTGTGGTGGATTTACATGGCCAAGCTGTGTGAAGAAATACCCATACGATGTTCCTGACTATGCGT
AGGGATCC
