>Addgene plasmid #62958 | VAMP7 HA-delta pMEP4 | addgene partial sequence | sequence record 107455 | EBV-rev 5'-GTGGTTTGTCCAAACTCATC-3'
TGTCTGGATCCCTACGCATAGTCAGGAACATCGTATGGGTATTTCTTCACACAGCTTGGCCATGTAAATC
CACCACAGAGAGGTGAAACAATGATATAGATGAACACAATTGATACGATGATGATGATAATAGTGAGCTT
GAGGTTCTTCATACACATGGCTCGAGCAAGATTTCTGCTGGTAGTTTTGAAGGTGACAGAAGAATCCACA
AGATTTTCTGTTTTGTCAATCAATAATTCCAATCTTTCTCCTCGCTGAGCTACCAGATCTATGTTTCTGA
CCATGATTCCTTTCAGTTCATCCACTTGGGCTTGAGTCTCCATCACTTTGTCTAGGCCCTTATTCTCAGA
GTGATGCTTCAGCTGTGCAGCTAAGACACTTGAGAACTCGCTATTCATGGCATATGGAAGTGCTGTCTGT
GCTCTTGAACCGTAAGTAGTCTGGAACCTCTTCTTTATCTCATTCAGAAAATTAAAGGCTCGGGAACGTT
CAAAATCATCATCAGTGATACAAAGATATACAATCCTGTCTTGGCAGATGTAATGAAACAAATAATTGCC
ATGTGAGTACGTTAGTTTGTTATTTTCAGAAGGTATCTTAGCCAGAATCTGCTCTGTCACCTCCAGGAAG
TTTCCTCCACACCAAGCATGTTTGGCAAGGATAGTGGTCCCCCTGGCAACAACAGCAAAAAGAATCGCCA
TGGTGGCGGTACCCTCCGTGAGCTGAAGAGGCGGCTAGAGTCGGGACAGGTTGCACGCGGGTTCGCTGGG
ACTTGGAGGAGGCGTGGTGGAGTGCAGCGCGGCAAGCAGTGTTTATAGCTAGAAAGAGCCGGGACGAGTG
CAAAAGCCCCGCCCCGGCCGGGCGCTGCCTGCACACGCCCCGCGCTGAGTCACTTGCGGCTCCAGGCGAA
ACACCCGGCCGCGCGCACTGGGCCGGGCGCACCCGGCTCTGCACACGGGCCGCGGG
