[The description below was written by a language model from this plasmid's Addgene catalogue record.]
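Description:
VAMP7 HA-delta pMEP4 is a mammalian expression plasmid carrying full-length human VAMP7 (also known as TI-VAMP or SYBL1) with an HA epitope tag fused to its C-terminus. The insert of about 708 bp was placed between KpnI and BamHI sites, both of which remain intact, so the tagged open reading frame can be excised or replaced. The backbone, delta pMEP4, is a shortened derivative of the commercial pMEP4 vector from which a non-essential region of roughly 4.5 kb has been removed. The plasmid is propagated in E. coli under ampicillin selection; its copy number is not recorded.

The record does not name the promoter, the polyadenylation signal or any mammalian selection marker, and no feature table is provided. The parental pMEP4 is generally known as an episomal vector that uses a metal-inducible metallothionein promoter, which allows expression levels to be tuned, but the record does not say which parental elements survive the deletion, so this should be checked against the sequence.

VAMP7 is a SNARE protein involved in membrane fusion in the late endocytic pathway. Because the C-terminus of this tail-anchored protein faces the lumen or the extracellular space, the HA tag offers a convenient handle for antibody-based detection of the protein, including at the cell surface. The associated publication concerns the sorting of VAMP7 into endocytic clathrin-coated vesicles through its interaction with the ArfGAP Hrb. This suggests the construct is used to follow VAMP7 trafficking and localisation in cultured mammalian cells by immunofluorescence, antibody uptake or immunoblotting.
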