Addgene plasmid #62958: VAMP7 HA-delta pMEP4
Purpose: full length human VAMP7 with C-terminal HA tag cloned into delta pMEP4
Depositing lab: Paul Luzio. Depositing organization: University of Cambridge. Publication: Molecular basis for the sorting of the SNARE VAMP7 into endocytic clathrin-coated vesicles by the ArfGAP Hrb. Pryor PR, Jackson L, Gray SR, Edeling MA, Thompson A, Sanderson CM, Evans PR, Owen DJ, Luzio JP. Cell. 2008 Sep 5;134(5):817-27. doi: 10.1016/j.cell.2008.07.023. PubMed 18775314.
Backbone
  Vector backbone: delta pMEP4
  Backbone manufacturer: Girotti and Banting, PMID 9013339
  Modifications to backbone: pMEP4 (Invitrogen), lacking a non-essential 4.5 kb region (nucleotides 5,570-10,114)
  Vector type: Mammalian Expression
Growth in bacteria
  Bacterial resistance: Ampicillin, 100 μg/mL
  Growth temperature: 37°C
  Growth strain: DH5alpha
  Copy number: Unknown
Gene/Insert
  Gene/Insert name: VAMP7
  Species: H. sapiens (human)
  Insert size (bp): 708
  GenBank ID: NM_005638.5
  Entrez Gene: VAMP7 (a.k.a. SYBL1, TI-VAMP, TIVAMP, VAMP-7)
  Tag / fusion protein: HA (C terminal on insert)
  Cloning method: Restriction Enzyme; 5′ cloning site KpnI (not destroyed); 3′ cloning site BamHI (not destroyed)
  Sequencing primers: 5′ 5’ AACCCGCGTGCAACCTGT 3’; 3′ 5’ CTTGTTTATTGCAGCTTATAATGG 3’
Terms and licenses: Academic/Nonprofit Terms; Industry Terms: Not Available to Industry
How to cite: VAMP7 HA-delta pMEP4 was a gift from Paul Luzio (Addgene plasmid # 62958 ; http://n2t.net/addgene:62958 ; RRID:Addgene_62958)
